>Addgene plasmid #136059 | pSpCas9(BB)-2A-GFP-G3BP1(2) | addgene full sequence | sequence record 269656 | Addgene NGS Result
TCGATTTCTTGGCTTTATATATCTTGTGGAAAGGACGAAACACCGTATTACACACTGCTGAACCGTTTTA
GAGCTAGAAATAGCAAGTTAAAATAAGGCTAGTCCGTTATCAACTTGAAAAAGTGGCACCGAGTCGGTGC
TTTTTTGTTTTAGAGCTAGAAATAGCAAGTTAAAATAAGGCTAGTCCGTTTTTAGCGCGTGCGCCAATTC
TGCAGACAAATGGCTCTAGAGGTACCCGTTACATAACTTACGGTAAATGGCCCGCCTGGCTGACCGCCCA
ACGACCCCCGCCCATTGACGTCAATAGTAACGCCAATAGGGACTTTCCATTGACGTCAATGGGTGGAGTA
TTTACGGTAAACTGCCCACTTGGCAGTACATCAAGTGTATCATATGCCAAGTACGCCCCCTATTGACGTC
AATGACGGTAAATGGCCCGCCTGGCATTGTGCCCAGTACATGACCTTATGGGACTTTCCTACTTGGCAGT
ACATCTACGTATTAGTCATCGCTATTACCATGGTCGAGGTGAGCCCCACGTTCTGCTTCACTCTCCCCAT
CTCCCCCCCCTCCCCACCCCCAATTTTGTATTTATTTATTTTTTAATTATTTTGTGCAGCGATGGGGGCG
GGGGGGGGGGGGGGGCGCGCGCCRGGGGGGGGGGGGGGGGGSGGGGGGGGGGGSGGGGSGRGGCGGAGAG
GKGCGGCGGCAGCCAATCAGAGCGGCGCGCTCCGAAAGTTTCCTTTTATGGCGAGGCGGCGGCGGCGGCG
GCCCTATAAAAAGCGAAGCGCGCGGCGGGCGGGAGTCGCTGCGCGCTGCCTTCGCCCCGTGCCCCGCTCC
GCCGCCGCCTCGCGCCGCCCGCCCCGGCTCTGACTGACCGCGTTACTCCCACAGGTGAGCGGGCGGGACG
GCCCTTCTCCTCCGGGCTGTAATTAGCTGAGCAAGAGGTAAGGGTTTAAGGGATGGTTGGTTGGTGGGGT
ATTAATGTTTAATTACCTGGAGCACCTGCCTGAAATCACTTTTTTTCAGGTTGGACCGGTGCCACCATGG
ACTATAAGGACCACGACGGAGACTACAAGGATCATGATATTGATTACAAAGACGATGACGATAAGATGGC
CCCAAAGAAGAAGCGGAAGGTCGGTATCCACGGAGTCCCAGCAGCCGACAAGAAGTACAGCATCGGCCTG
GACATCGGCACCAACTCTGTGGGCTGGGCCGTGATCACCGACGAGTACAAGGTGCCCAGCAAGAAATTCA
AGGTGCTGGGCAACACCGACCGGCACAGCATCAAGAAGAACCTGATCGGAGCCCTGCTGTTCGACAGCGG
CGAAACAGCCGAGGCCACCCGGCTGAAGAGAACCGCCAGAAGAAGATACACCAGACGGAAGAACCGGATC
TGCTATCTGCAAGAGATCTTCAGCAACGAGATGGCCAAGGTGGACGACAGCTTCTTCCACAGACTGGAAG
AGTCCTTCCTGGTGGAAGAGGATAAGAAGCACGAGCGGCACCCCATCTTCGGCAACATCGTGGACGAGGT
GGCCTACCACGAGAAGTACCCCACCATCTACCACCTGAGAAAGAAACTGGTGGACAGCACCGACAAGGCC
GACCTGCGGCTGATCTATCTGGCCCTGGCCCACATGATCAAGTTCCGGGGCCACTTCCTGATCGAGGGCG
ACCTGAACCCCGACAACAGCGACGTGGACAAGCTGTTCATCCAGCTGGTGCAGACCTACAACCAGCTGTT
CGAGGAAAACCCCATCAACGCCAGCGGCGTGGACGCCAAGGCCATCCTGTCTGCCAGACTGAGCAAGAGC
AGACGGCTGGAAAATCTGATCGCCCAGCTGCCCGGCGAGAAGAAGAATGGCCTGTTCGGAAACCTGATTG
CCCTGAGCCTGGGCCTGACCCCCAACTTCAAGAGCAACTTCGACCTGGCCGAGGATGCCAAACTGCAGCT
GAGCAAGGACACCTACGACGACGACCTGGACAACCTGCTGGCCCAGATCGGCGACCAGTACGCCGACCTG
TTTCTGGCCGCCAAGAACCTGTCCGACGCCATCCTGCTGAGCGACATCCTGAGAGTGAACACCGAGATCA
CCAAGGCCCCCCTGAGCGCCTCTATGATCAAGAGATACGACGAGCACCACCAGGACCTGACCCTGCTGAA
AGCTCTCGTGCGGCAGCAGCTGCCTGAGAAGTACAAAGAGATTTTCTTCGACCAGAGCAAGAACGGCTAC
GCCGGCTACATTGACGGCGGAGCCAGCCAGGAAGAGTTCTACAAGTTCATCAAGCCCATCCTGGAAAAGA
TGGACGGCACCGAGGAACTGCTCGTGAAGCTGAACAGAGAGGACCTGCTGCGGAAGCAGCGGACCTTCGA
CAACGGCAGCATCCCCCACCAGATCCACCTGGGAGAGCTGCACGCCATTCTGCGGCGGCAGGAAGATTTT
TACCCATTCCTGAAGGACAACCGGGAAAAGATCGAGAAGATCCTGACCTTCCGCATCCCCTACTACGTGG
GCCCTCTGGCCAGGGGAAACAGCAGATTCGCCTGGATGACCAGAAAGAGCGAGGAAACCATCACCCCCTG
GAACTTCGAGGAAGTGGTGGACAAGGGCGCTTCCGCCCAGAGCTTCATCGAGCGGATGACCAACTTCGAT
AAGAACCTGCCCAACGAGAAGGTGCTGCCCAAGCACAGCCTGCTGTACGAGTACTTCACCGTGTATAACG
AGCTGACCAAAGTGAAATACGTGACCGAGGGAATGAGAAAGCCCGCCTTCCTGAGCGGCGAGCAGAAAAA
GGCCATCGTGGACCTGCTGTTCAAGACCAACCGGAAAGTGACCGTGAAGCAGCTGAAAGAGGACTACTTC
AAGAAAATCGAGTGCTTCGACTCCGTGGAAATCTCCGGCGTGGAAGATCGGTTCAACGCCTCCCTGGGCA
CATACCACGATCTGCTGAAAATTATCAAGGACAAGGACTTCCTGGACAATGAGGAAAACGAGGACATTCT
GGAAGATATCGTGCTGACCCTGACACTGTTTGAGGACAGAGAGATGATCGAGGAACGGCTGAAAACCTAT
GCCCACCTGTTCGACGACAAAGTGATGAAGCAGCTGAAGCGGCGGAGATACACCGGCTGGGGCAGGCTGA
GCCGGAAGCTGATCAACGGCATCCGGGACAAGCAGTCCGGCAAGACAATCCTGGATTTCCTGAAGTCCGA
CGGCTTCGCCAACAGAAACTTCATGCAGCTGATCCACGACGACAGCCTGACCTTTAAAGAGGACATCCAG
AAAGCCCAGGTGTCCGGCCAGGGCGATAGCCTGCACGAGCACATTGCCAATCTGGCCGGCAGCCCCGCCA
TTAAGAAGGGCATCCTGCAGACAGTGAAGGTGGTGGACGAGCTCGTGAAAGTGATGGGCCGGCACAAGCC
CGAGAACATCGTGATCGAAATGGCCAGAGAGAACCAGACCACCCAGAAGGGACAGAAGAACAGCCGCGAG
AGAATGAAGCGGATCGAAGAGGGCATCAAAGAGCTGGGCAGCCAGATCCTGAAAGAACACCCCGTGGAAA
ACACCCAGCTGCAGAACGAGAAGCTGTACCTGTACTACCTGCAGAATGGGCGGGATATGTACGTGGACCA
GGAACTGGACATCAACCGGCTGTCCGACTACGATGTGGACCATATCGTGCCTCAGAGCTTTCTGAAGGAC
GACTCCATCGACAACAAGGTGCTGACCAGAAGCGACAAGAACCGGGGCAAGAGCGACAACGTGCCCTCCG
AAGAGGTCGTGAAGAAGATGAAGAACTACTGGCGGCAGCTGCTGAACGCCAAGCTGATTACCCAGAGAAA
GTTCGACAATCTGACCAAGGCCGAGAGAGGCGGCCTGAGCGAACTGGATAAGGCCGGCTTCATCAAGAGA
CAGCTGGTGGAAACCCGGCAGATCACAAAGCACGTGGCACAGATCCTGGACTCCCGGATGAACACTAAGT
ACGACGAGAATGACAAGCTGATCCGGGAAGTGAAAGTGATCACCCTGAAGTCCAAGCTGGTGTCCGATTT
CCGGAAGGATTTCCAGTTTTACAAAGTGCGCGAGATCAACAACTACCACCACGCCCACGACGCCTACCTG
AACGCCGTCGTGGGAACCGCCCTGATCAAAAAGTACCCTAAGCTGGAAAGCGAGTTCGTGTACGGCGACT
ACAAGGTGTACGACGTGCGGAAGATGATCGCCAAGAGCGAGCAGGAAATCGGCAAGGCTACCGCCAAGTA
CTTCTTCTACAGCAACATCATGAACTTTTTCAAGACCGAGATTACCCTGGCCAACGGCGAGATCCGGAAG
CGGCCTCTGATCGAGACAAACGGCGAAACCGGGGAGATCGTGTGGGATAAGGGCCGGGATTTTGCCACCG
TGCGGAAAGTGCTGAGCATGCCCCAAGTGAATATCGTGAAAAAGACCGAGGTGCAGACAGGCGGCTTCAG
CAAAGAGTCTATCCTGCCCAAGAGGAACAGCGATAAGCTGATCGCCAGAAAGAAGGACTGGGACCCTAAG
AAGTACGGCGGCTTCGACAGCCCCACCGTGGCCTATTCTGTGCTGGTGGTGGCCAAAGTGGAAAAGGGCA
AGTCCAAGAAACTGAAGAGTGTGAAAGAGCTGCTGGGGATCACCATCATGGAAAGAAGCAGCTTCGAGAA
GAATCCCATCGACTTTCTGGAAGCCAAGGGCTACAAAGAAGTGAAAAAGGACCTGATCATCAAGCTGCCT
AAGTACTCCCTGTTCGAGCTGGAAAACGGCCGGAAGAGAATGCTGGCCTCTGCCGGCGAACTGCAGAAGG
GAAACGAACTGGCCCTGCCCTCCAAATATGTGAACTTCCTGTACCTGGCCAGCCACTATGAGAAGCTGAA
GGGCTCCCCCGAGGATAATGAGCAGAAACAGCTGTTTGTGGAACAGCACAAGCACTACCTGGACGAGATC
ATCGAGCAGATCAGCGAGTTCTCCAAGAGAGTGATCCTGGCCGACGCTAATCTGGACAAAGTGCTGTCCG
CCTACAACAAGCACCGGGATAAGCCCATCAGAGAGCAGGCCGAGAATATCATCCACCTGTTTACCCTGAC
CAATCTGGGAGCCCCTGCCGCCTTCAAGTACTTTGACACCACCATCGACCGGAAGAGGTACACCAGCACC
AAAGAGGTGCTGGACGCCACCCTGATCCACCAGAGCATCACCGGCCTGTACGAGACACGGATCGACCTGT
CTCAGCTGGGAGGCGACAAAAGGCCGGCGGCCACGAAAAAGGCCGGCCAGGCAAAAAAGAAAAAGGAATT
CGGCAGTGGAGAGGGCAGAGGAAGTCTGCTAACATGCGGTGACGTCGAGGAGAATCCTGGCCCAGTGAGC
AAGGGCGAGGAGCTGTTCACCGGGGTGGTGCCCATCCTGGTCGAGCTGGACGGCGACGTAAACGGCCACA
AGTTCAGCGTGTCCGGCGAGGGCGAGGGCGATGCCACCTACGGCAAGCTGACCCTGAAGTTCATCTGCAC
CACCGGCAAGCTGCCCGTGCCCTGGCCCACCCTCGTGACCACCCTGACCTACGGCGTGCAGTGCTTCAGC
CGCTACCCCGACCACATGAAGCAGCACGACTTCTTCAAGTCCGCCATGCCCGAAGGCTACGTCCAGGAGC
GCACCATCTTCTTCAAGGACGACGGCAACTACAAGACCCGCGCCGAGGTGAAGTTCGAGGGCGACACCCT
GGTGAACCGCATCGAGCTGAAGGGCATCGACTTCAAGGAGGACGGCAACATCCTGGGGCACAAGCTGGAG
TACAACTACAACAGCCACAACGTCTATATCATGGCCGACAAGCAGAAGAACGGCATCAAGGTGAACTTCA
AGATCCGCCACAACATCGAGGACGGCAGCGTGCAGCTCGCCGACCACTACCAGCAGAACACCCCCATCGG
CGACGGCCCCGTGCTGCTGCCCGACAACCACTACCTGAGCACCCAGTCCGCCCTGAGCAAAGACCCCAAC
GAGAAGCGCGATCACATGGTCCTGCTGGAGTTCGTGACCGCCGCCGGGATCACTCTCGGCATGGACGAGC
TGTACAAGGAATTCTAACTAGAGCTCGCTGATCAGCCTCGACTGTGCCTTCTAGTTGCCAGCCATCTGTT
GTTTGCCCCTCCCCCGTGCCTTCCTTGACCCTGGAAGGTGCCACTCCCACTGTCCTTTCCTAATAAAATG
AGGAAATTGCATCGCATTGTCTGAGTAGGTGTCATTCTATTCTGGGGGGTGGGGTGGGGCAGGACAGCAA
GGGGGAGGATTGGGAAGAGAATAGCAGGCATGCTGGGGAGCGGCCGCAGGAACCCCTAGTGATGGAGTTG
GCCACTCCCTCTCTGCGCGCTCGCTCGCTCACTGAGGCCGGGCGACCAAAGGTCGCCCGACGCCCGGGCT
TTGCCCGGGCGGCCTCAGTGAGCGAGCGAGCGCGCAGCTGCCTGCAGGGGCGCCTGATGCGGTATTTTCT
CCTTACGCATCTGTGCGGTATTTCACACCGCATA
[95 nt withheld, positions 6545-6639]
T
[46 nt withheld, positions 6641-6686]
C
[141 nt withheld, positions 6688-6828]
CCTTTGACGTTGGAGTCCACGTTCTTT
[37 nt withheld, positions 6856-6892]
ACTCTATCTCGGGCTATTCTTTTGATTTATAAGGGATTTTGCCGATTTCGGTCTATTGGTTAAAAAATGA
GCTGATTTAACAAAAATTTAACGCGAATTTTAACAAAATATTAACGTTTACAATTTTATGGTGCACTCTC
AGTACAATCTGCTCTGATGCCGCATAGTTAAGCCAGCCCCGACACCCGCCAACACCCGCTGACGCGCCCT
GACGGGCTTGTCTGCTCCCGGCATCCGCTTACAGACAAGCTGTGACCGTCTCCGGGAGCTGCATGTGTCA
GAGGTTTTCACCGTCATCACCGAAACGCGCGAGACGAAAGGGCCTCGTGATACGCCTATTTTTATAGGTT
AATGTCATGATAATAATGGTTTCTTAGACGTCAGGTGGCACTTTTCGGGGAAATGTGCGCGGAACCCCTA
TTTGTTTATTTTTCTAAATACATTCAAATATGTATCCGCTCATGAGACAATAACCCTGATAAATGCTTCA
ATAATATTGAAAAAGGAAGAGTATGAGTATTCAACATTTCCGTGTCGCCCTTATTCCCTTTTTTGCGGCA
TTTTGCCTTCCTGTTTTTGCTCACCCAGAAACGCTGGTGAAAGTAAAAGATGCTGAAGATCAGTTGGGTG
CACGAGTGGGTTACATCGAACTGGATCTCAACAGCGGTAAGATCCTTGAGAGTTTTCGCCCCGAAGAACG
TTTTCCAATGATGAGCACTTTTAAAGTTCTGCTATGTGGCGCGGTATTATCCCGTATTGACGCCGGGCAA
GAGCAACTCGGTCGCCGCATACACTATTCTCAGAATGACTTGGTTGAGTACTCACCAGTCACAGAAAAGC
ATCTTACGGATGGCATGACAGTAAGAGAATTATGCAGTGCTGCCATAACCATGAGTGATAACACTGCGGC
CAACTTACTTCTGACAACGATCGGAGGACCGAAGGAGCTAACCGCTTTTTTGCACAACATGGGGGATCAT
GTAACTCGCCTTGATCGTTGGGAACCGGAGCTGAATGAAGCCATACCAAACGACGAGCGTGACACCACGA
TGCCTGTAGCAATGGCAACAACGTTGCGCAAACTATTAACTGGCGAACTACTTACTCTAGCTTCCCGGCA
ACAATTAATAGACTGGATGGAGGCGGATAAAGTTGCAGGACCACTTCTGCGCTCGGCCCTTCCGGCTGGC
TGGTTTATTGCTGATAAATCTGGAGCCGGTGAGCGTGGAAGCCGCGGTATCATTGCAGCACTGGGGCCAG
ATGGTAAGCCCTCCCGTATCGTAGTTATCTACACGACGGGGAGTCAGGCAACTATGGATGAACGAAATAG
ACAGATCGCTGAGATAGGTGCCTCACTGATTAAGCATTGGTAACTGTCAGACCAAGTTTACTCATATATA
CTTTAGATTGATTTAAAACTTCATTTTTAATTTAAAAGGATCTAGGTGAAGATCCTTTTTGATAATCTCA
TGACCAAAATCCCTTAACGTGAGTTTTCGTTCCACTGAGCGTCAGACCCCGTAGAAAAGATCAAAGGATC
TTCTTGAGATCCTTTTTTTCTGCGCGTAATCTGCTGCTTGCAAACAAAAAAACCACCGCTACCAGCGGTG
GTTTGTTTGCCGGATCAAGAGCTACCAACTCTTTTTCCGAAGGTAACTGGCTTCAGCAGAGCGCAGATAC
CAAATACTGTTCTTCTAGTGTAGCCGTAGTTAGGCCACCACTTCAAGAACTCTGTAGCACCGCCTACATA
CCTCGCTCTGCTAATCCTGTTACCAGTGGCTGCTGCCAGTGGCGATAAGTCGTGTCTTACCGGGTTGGAC
TCAAGACGATAGTTACCGGATAAGGCGCAGCGGTCGGGCTGAACGGGGGGTTCGTGCACACAGCCCAGCT
TGGAGCGAACGACCTACACCGAACTGAGATACCTACAGCGTGAGCTATGAGAAAGCGCCACGCTTCCCGA
AGGGAGAAAGGCGGACAGGTATCCGGTAAGCGGCAGGGTCGGAACAGGAGAGCGCACGAGGGAGCTTCCA
GGGGGAAACGCCTGGTATCTTTATAGTCCTGTCGGGTTTCGCCACCTCTGACTTGAGCGTCGATTTTTGT
GATGCTCGTCAGGGGGGCGGAGCCTATGGAAAAACGCCAGCAACGCGGCCTTTTTACGGTTCCTGGCCTT
TTGCTGGCCTTTTGCTCACATGTGAGGGCCTATTTCCCATGATTCCTTCATATTTGCATATACGATACAA
GGCTGTTAGAGAGATAATTGGAATTAATTTGACTGTAAACACAAAGATATTAGTACAAAATACGTGACGT
AGAAAGTAATAATTTCTTGGGTAGTTTGCAGTTTTAAAATTATGTTTTAAAATGGACTATCATATGCTTA
CCGTAACTTGAAAGTATT
Features (pLannotate 1.2.2; 19 found; start..end, strand, type, name):
     65..140     +  misc_RNA       gRNA scaffold: guide RNA scaffold for the Streptococcus pyogenes CRISPR/Cas9 system
    147..190     +  misc_RNA       gRNA scaffold (fragment): guide RNA scaffold for the Streptococcus pyogenes CRISPR/Cas9 system
    237..522     +  enhancer       CMV enhancer: human cytomegalovirus immediate early enhancer; contains an 18-bp deletion relative to the standard CMV enhancer
    524..801     +  promoter       chicken β-actin promoter: No description available
    802..1029    +  intron         hybrid intron: hybrid between chicken β-actin (CBA) and minute virus of mice (MMV) introns (Gray et al., 2011)
   1167..2768    +  CDS            Cas9(N): N-terminal portion of Streptococcus pyogenes Cas9 (Zetsche et al., 2015)
   2769..5267    +  CDS            Cas9(C): C-terminal portion of Streptococcus pyogenes Cas9 (Zetsche et al., 2015)
   5268..5315    +  CDS            nucleoplasmin NLS: bipartite nuclear localization signal from nucleoplasmin
   5385..6098    +  CDS            EGFP: EGFP is a basic (constitutively fluorescent) green fluorescent protein published in 1996, derived from Aequorea victoria. It is reported to be a rapidly-maturing weak dimer with moderate acid sensitivity.
   6132..6243    +  polyA_signal   bGH poly(A) signal: bovine growth hormone polyadenylation signal
   6348..6488    +  repeat_region  AAV2 ITR: inverted terminal repeat of adeno-associated virus serotype 2 inverted
   6493..6544    -  misc_feature   bom (fragment): basis of mobility region from pBR322
   6563..7018    +  rep_origin     f1 ori (sequence partly withheld): f1 bacteriophage origin of replication; arrow indicates direction of (+) strand synthesis
   7019..7068    -  misc_feature   bom (fragment): basis of mobility region from pBR322
   7170..7205    -  CDS            rop (fragment): Rop protein, which maintains plasmids at low copy number; rop
   7300..7404    +  promoter       AmpR promoter: bla
   7405..8265    +  CDS            AmpR: β-lactamase; bla; confers resistance to ampicillin, carbenicillin, and related antibiotics
   8436..9024    +  rep_origin     ori: high-copy-number ColE1/pMB1/pBR322/pUC origin of replication
   9086..36      +  promoter       U6 promoter (across the origin): RNA polymerase III promoter for human U6 snRNA
