[The description below was written by a language model from this plasmid's Addgene catalogue record and pLannotate feature annotations shown in this document.]
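Description:
pSpCas9(BB)-2A-GFP-G3BP1(2) is a mammalian expression plasmid of about 9.3 kb that delivers all components needed for CRISPR/Cas9 cutting of the human G3BP1 gene from a single vector. It is built on the pSpCas9(BB)-2A-GFP backbone and is propagated in E. coli using a high-copy ColE1/pUC-type origin with ampicillin selection from the β-lactamase gene and its own promoter. An f1 phage origin is also present, along with short annotated fragments of bom and rop and a single AAV2 inverted terminal repeat downstream of the expression cassette. These appear to be backbone remnants, and one ITR alone would not make this an AAV packaging vector.

The payload consists of two transcription units. A human U6 RNA polymerase III promoter, which spans the numbering origin of the sequence record, drives a single guide RNA made of a 20-nt spacer targeting G3BP1 (the second of the depositor's guides for this gene) fused to the Streptococcus pyogenes gRNA scaffold. A partial second scaffold fragment is annotated just after it. Downstream, a hybrid promoter comprising the CMV enhancer, the chicken β-actin promoter and a hybrid intron drives S. pyogenes Cas9, annotated as contiguous N- and C-terminal portions that together form the full coding sequence. Cas9 is followed by a nucleoplasmin nuclear localization signal and EGFP, and the transcript ends at a bovine growth hormone polyadenylation signal. As the backbone name indicates, a 2A peptide links Cas9 and EGFP so they are produced as separate proteins, although the feature table does not annotate the 2A itself. EGFP fluorescence allows transfected cells to be identified or sorted, as the plasmid carries no mammalian drug selection marker. The construct is suited to disrupting G3BP1 in human cells, and the associated publication concerns RNA decay mediated by UPF1 and G3BP1.
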