Addgene plasmid #136059: pSpCas9(BB)-2A-GFP-G3BP1(2)
Purpose: G3BP1 gRNA (#2) inserted into the pSpCas9(BB)-2A-GFP plasmid (GTATTACACACTGCTGAACC)
Depositing lab: Anthony Leung. Depositing organization: Johns Hopkins School of Public Health. Publication: Structure-Mediated RNA Decay by UPF1 and G3BP1. Fischer JW, Busa VF, Shao Y, Leung AKL. Mol Cell. 2020 Apr 2;78(1):70-84.e6. doi: 10.1016/j.molcel.2020.01.021. Epub 2020 Feb 3. PubMed 32017897.
Backbone
  Vector backbone: pSpCas9(BB)-2A-GFP
  Vector type: Mammalian Expression
Growth in bacteria
  Bacterial resistance: Ampicillin, 100 μg/mL
  Growth temperature: 37°C
  Growth strain: DH5alpha
  Copy number: Unknown
Gene/Insert
  Gene/Insert name: G3BP1
  gRNA/shRNA sequence: GTATTACACACTGCTGAACC
  Species: H. sapiens (human)
  GenBank ID: NM_005754.3
  Entrez Gene: G3BP1 (a.k.a. G3BP, HDH-VIII)
Terms and licenses: Academic/Nonprofit Terms; Industry Terms: Not Available to Industry
How to cite: pSpCas9(BB)-2A-GFP-G3BP1(2) was a gift from Anthony Leung (Addgene plasmid # 136059 ; http://n2t.net/addgene:136059 ; RRID:Addgene_136059)
